Addgene plasmid #139349: pRC/CMV-TYK2V678F-VSV
Purpose: Expression of a gain of function TYK2-V678F protein (correspoding to JAK2-V617F)
Depositing lab: Sandra Pellegrini. Depositing organization: Institut Pasteur. Publication: The Stat3-activating Tyk2 V678F mutant does not up-regulate signaling through the type I interferon receptor but confers ligand hypersensitivity to a homodimeric receptor. Gakovic M, Ragimbeau J, Francois V, Constantinescu SN, Pellegrini S. J Biol Chem. 2008 Jul 4;283(27):18522-9. doi: 10.1074/jbc.M801427200. Epub 2008 May 2. PubMed 18456658.
Backbone
  Vector backbone: pRC/CMV
  Vector type: Mammalian Expression
  Selectable markers: Neomycin (select with G418)
Growth in bacteria
  Bacterial resistance: Ampicillin, 100 μg/mL
  Growth temperature: 37°C
  Growth strain: DH5alpha
  Copy number: High Copy
Gene/Insert
  Gene/Insert name: TYK2 cDNA with 267nt of 5' UTR
  Species: H. sapiens (human)
  Mutation: V362F-V678F
  Entrez Gene: TYK2 (a.k.a. IMD35, JTK1)
  Promoter: CMV
  Tag / fusion protein: VSV (C terminal on insert)
  Cloning method: Restriction Enzyme; 5′ cloning site BspEI (not destroyed); 3′ cloning site BstXI (not destroyed)
  Sequencing primers: 5′ T7; 3′ Sp6
Terms and licenses: Academic/Nonprofit Terms; Industry Terms: Not Available to Industry
How to cite: pRC/CMV-TYK2V678F-VSV was a gift from Sandra Pellegrini (Addgene plasmid # 139349 ; http://n2t.net/addgene:139349 ; RRID:Addgene_139349)
