[The description below was written by a language model from this plasmid's Addgene catalogue record and pLannotate feature annotations shown in this document.]
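Description:
pRC/CMV-TYK2V678F-VSV is a mammalian expression plasmid of about 9.4 kb, built on the pRC/CMV backbone, that drives production of a gain-of-function form of the human Janus-family tyrosine kinase TYK2. The insert is the TYK2 cDNA retaining 267 nt of its 5′ UTR. It sits downstream of the human cytomegalovirus immediate-early enhancer and promoter and upstream of a bovine growth hormone polyadenylation signal. The coding sequence carries a C-terminal VSV epitope tag for detecting or immunoprecipitating the protein. The key substitution, V678F, is described as the TYK2 counterpart of the JAK2 V617F mutation. The catalogue's mutation field also lists V362F alongside it, but the record does not explain the significance of that second change. T7 and SP6 promoters flank the insert and serve as sequencing primer sites. The short annotated fragments of an SV40 intron and an HIV-1 LTR near the promoter and insert junctions are small partial matches rather than functional elements documented in the record.

In E. coli the plasmid is maintained at high copy through a ColE1/pUC-type origin with ampicillin selection (β-lactamase), and an f1 origin is also present. For mammalian cells, an SV40 early promoter drives the neomycin phosphotransferase gene, terminated by an SV40 poly(A) signal, which allows G418 selection of stable transfectants. Remnants of the lac promoter/operator region and a ble fragment are backbone carry-overs. The construct is suited to transient or stable expression of the tagged TYK2 mutant. According to the associated publication, it was used to study how this mutant affects Stat3 activation and signalling through the type I interferon receptor and a homodimeric cytokine receptor.
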