Features (pLannotate 1.2.2; 23 found; start..end, strand, type, name):
      4..22      +  promoter       T7 promoter: promoter for bacteriophage T7 RNA polymerase
     68..109     +  intron         SV40 intron (fragment): modified SV40 intron with splice donor and acceptor sites
    390..3950    +  CDS            TYK2: TYK2_HUMAN - Experimental evidence at protein level: Swiss-Prot protein existence level 1. Probably involved in intracellular signal transduction by being involved in the initiation of type I IFN signaling. Phosphorylates the interferon-alpha/beta receptor alpha chain. From Homo sapiens (Human).
   4042..4060    -  promoter       SP6 promoter: promoter for bacteriophage SP6 RNA polymerase
   4086..4310    +  polyA_signal   bGH poly(A) signal: bovine growth hormone polyadenylation signal
   4314..4335    +  promoter       SV40 promoter (fragment): SV40 enhancer and early promoter
   4356..4784    +  rep_origin     f1 ori (sequence partly withheld): f1 bacteriophage origin of replication; arrow indicates direction of (+) strand synthesis
   4870..4888    -  misc_feature   MCS (fragment): pUC18/19 multiple cloning site
   4897..5226    +  promoter       SV40 promoter: SV40 enhancer and early promoter
   5293..6084    +  CDS            neo: KKA2_KLEPN - Also known as kan, nptII. Experimental evidence at protein level: Swiss-Prot protein existence level 1. Resistance to kanamycin, neomycin, paromomycin, ribostamycin, butirosin and gentamicin B. From Klebsiella pneumoniae.
   6108..6266    +  CDS            ble (fragment): BLE_KLEPN - Experimental evidence at protein level: Swiss-Prot protein existence level 1. Binding protein with a strong affinity to the bleomycin family of antibiotics. Binds to CL990; an antimitotic-antibiotic compound. From Klebsiella pneumoniae.
   6261..6395    +  polyA_signal   SV40 poly(A) signal: SV40 polyadenylation signal
   6450..6466    -  protein_bind   lac operator: The lac repressor binds to the lac operator to inhibit transcription in E. coli. This inhibition can be relieved by adding lactose or isopropyl-β-D-thiogalactopyranoside (IPTG). lac repressor encoded by lacI
   6474..6504    -  promoter       lac promoter: promoter for the E. coli lac operon
   6519..6540    -  protein_bind   CAP binding site: CAP binding activates transcription in the presence of cAMP. E. coli catabolite activator protein
   6553..6645    -  CDS            lacI (fragment): lac repressor; lacI; The lac repressor binds to the lac operator to inhibit transcription in E. coli. This inhibition can be relieved by adding lactose or isopropyl-β-D-thiogalactopyranoside (IPTG).
   6828..7416    -  rep_origin     ori: high-copy-number ColE1/pMB1/pBR322/pUC origin of replication
   7587..8447    -  CDS            AmpR: β-lactamase; bla; confers resistance to ampicillin, carbenicillin, and related antibiotics
   8448..8552    -  promoter       AmpR promoter: bla
   8611..8663    -  misc_feature   bom (fragment): basis of mobility region from pBR322
   8818..9197    +  enhancer       CMV enhancer: human cytomegalovirus immediate early enhancer
   9198..9401    +  promoter       CMV promoter: human cytomegalovirus (CMV) immediate early promoter
   9397..9430    +  LTR            5' LTR (truncated) (fragment): truncated 5' long terminal repeat (LTR) from HIV-1
>Addgene plasmid #139349 | pRC/CMV-TYK2V678F-VSV | addgene full sequence | sequence record 275735 | Addgene NGS Result
AATTAATACGACTCACTATAGGGAGACCCAAGCTTGTCGAGGAACTGAAAAACCAGAAAGTTAACTGGTA
AGTTTAGTCTTTTTGTCTTTTATTTCAGGTCCCGGATCCCCCCCCCMCCCCCAAGAAGCCGCGGGGACTG
GCTGCGCTTGACAGGCTGCACTTGGATGGGAGCACCTGGTGCCTCGGGACTGCTCCGATGCCCGGGTCTG
TGCTGAATGTGTAATATGCGGAACTATATTGAAACATTACAACCATCTTTTGATGGCAACACCCTGAGGA
CCTCCCTTTTCCAGATGGGGAAACTGAGGCCCAGAATTGCTAAGTGGCTTGCTTGAGTTGACACAGGGAG
CTCCAGGACTCACCCTCAGCTGAGCCACCTGCCGGGAGCATGCCTCTGCGCCACTGGGGGATGGCCAGGG
GCAGTAAGCCCGTTGGGGATGGAGCCCAGCCCATGGCTGCCATGGGAGGCCTGAAGGTGCTTCTGCACTG
GGCTGGTCCAGGCGGCGGGGAGCCCTGGGTCACTTTCAGTGAGTCATCGCTGACAGCTGAGGAAGTCTGC
ATCCACATTGCACATAAAGTTGGTATCACTCCTCCTTGCTTCAATCTCTTTGCCCTCTTCGATGCTCAGG
CCCAAGTCTGGTTGCCCCCAAACCACATCCTAGAGATCCCCAGAGATGCAAGCCTGATGCTATATTTCCG
CATAAGGTTTTATTTCCGGAACTGGCATGGCATGAATCCTCGGGAACCGGCTGTGTACCGTTGTGGGCCC
CCAGGAACCGAGGCATCCTCAGATCAGACAGCACAGGGGATGCAACTCCTGGACCCAGCCTCATTTGAGT
ACCTCTTTGAGCAGGGCAAGCATGAGTTTGTGAATGACGTGGCATCACTGTGGGAGCTGTCGACCGAGGA
GGAGATCCACCACTTTAAGAATGAGAGCCTGGGCATGGCCTTTCTGCACCTCTGTCACCTCGCTCTCCGC
CATGGCATCCCCCTGGAGGAGGTGGCCAAGAAGACCAGCTTCAAGGACTGCATCCCGCGCTCCTTCCGCC
GGCATATCCGGCAGCACAGCGCCCTGACCCGGCTGCGCCTTCGGAACGTCTTCCGCAGGTTCCTGCGGGA
CTTCCAGCCGGGCCGACTCTCCCAGCAGATGGTCATGGTCAAATACCTAGCCACACTCGAGCGGCTGGCA
CCCCGCTTCGGCACAGAGCGTGTGCCCGTGTGCCACCTGAGGCTGCTGGCCCAGGCCGAGGGGGAGCCCT
GCTACATCCGGGACAGTGGGGTGGCCCCTACAGACCCTGGCCCTGAGTCTGCTGCTGGGCCCCCAACCCA
CGAGGTGCTGGTGACAGGCACTGGTGGCATCCAGTGGTGGCCAGTAGAGGAGGAGGTGAACAAGGAGGAG
GGTTCTAGTGGCAGCAGTGGCAGGAACCCCCAAGCCAGCCTGTTTGGGAAGAAGGCCAAGGCTCACAAGG
CATTCGGCCAGCCGGCAGACAGGCCGCGGGAGCCACTGTGGGCCTACTTCTGTGACTTCCGGGACATCAC
CCACGTGGTGCTGAAAGAGCACTGTGTCAGCATCCACCGGCAGGACAACAAGTGCCTGGAGCTGAGCTTG
CCTTCCCGGGCTGCGGCGCTGTCCTTCGTGTCGCTGGTGGACGGCTATTTCCGCCTGACGGCCGACTCCA
GCCACTACCTGTGCCACGAGGTGGCTCCCCCACGGCTGGTGATGAGCATCCGGGATGGGATCCACGGACC
CCTGCTGGAGCCATTTGTGCAGGCCAAGCTGCGGCCCGAGGACGGCCTGTACCTCATTCACTGGAGCACC
AGCCACCCCTACCGCCTGATCCTCACAGTGGCCCAGCGTAGCCAGGCACCAGACGGCATGCAGAGCTTGC
GGCTCCGAAAGTTCCCCATTGAGCAGCAGGACGGGGCCTTCGTGCTGGAGGGCTGGGGCCGGTCCTTCCC
CAGCGTTCGGGAACTTGGGGCTGCCTTGCAGGGCTGCTTGCTGAGGGCCGGGGATGACTGCTTCTCTCTG
CGTCGCTGTTGCCTGCCCCAACCAGGAGAAACCTCCAATCTCATCATCATGCGGGGGGCTCGGGCCAGCC
CCAGGACACTCAACCTCAGCCAGCTCAGCTTCCACCGGGTTGACCAGAAGGAGATCACCCAGCTGTCCCA
CTTGGGCCAGGGCACAAGGACCAACGTGTATGAGGGCCGCCTGCGAGTGGAGGGCAGCGGGGACCCTGAG
GAGGGCAAGATGGATGACGAGGACCCCCTCGTGCCTGGCAGGGACCGTGGGCAGGAGCTACGAGTGGTGC
TCAAAGTGCTGGACCCTAGTCACCATGACATCGCCCTGGCCTTCTACGAGACAGCCAGCCTCATGAGCCA
GGTCTCCCACACGCACCTGGCCTTCGTGCATGGCGTCTGTTTCCGCGGCCCTGAAAATATCATGGTGACA
GAGTACGTGGAGCACGGACCCCTGGATGTGTGGCTGCGGAGGGAGCGGGGCCATGTGCCCATGGCTTGGA
AGATGGTGGTGGCCCAGCAGCTGGCCAGCGCCCTCAGCTACCTGGAGAACAAGAACCTGGTTCATGGTAA
TGTGTGTGGCCGGAACATCCTGCTGGCCCGGCTGGGGTTGGCAGAGGGCACCAGCCCCTTCATCAAGCTG
AGTGATCCTGGCGTGGGCCTGGGCGCCCTCTCCAGGGAGGAGCGGGTGGAGAGGATCCCCTGGCTGGCCC
CCGAATGCCTACCAGGTGGGGCCAACAGCCTAAGCACCGCCATGGACAAGTGGGGGTTTGGCGCCACCCT
CCTGGAGATCTGCTTTGACGGAGAGGCCCCTCTGCAGAGCCGCAGTCCCTCCGAGAAGGAGCATTTCTAC
CAGAGGCAGCACCGGCTGCCCGAGCCCTCCTGCCCACAGCTGGCCACACTCACCAGCCAGTGTCTGACCT
ATGAGCCAACCCAGAGGCCATCATTCCGCACCATCCTGCGTGACCTCACCCGGCTGCAGCCCCACAATCT
TGCTGACGTCTTGACTGTGAACCCGGACTCACCGGCGTCGGACCCTACGGTTTTCCACAAGCGCTATTTG
AAAAAGATCCGAGATCTGGGCGAGGGTCACTTCGGCAAGGTCAGCTTGTACTGCTACGATCCGACCAACG
ACGGCACTGGCGAGATGGTGGCGGTGAAAGCCCTCAAGGCAGACTGCGGCCCCCAGCACCGCTCGGGCTG
GAAGCAGGAGATTGACATTCTGCGCACGCTCTACCACGAGCACATCATCAAGTACAAGGGCTGCTGCGAG
GACCAAGGCGAGAAGTCGCTGCAGCTGGTCATGGAGTACGTGCCCCTGGGCAGCCTCCGAGACTACCTGC
CCCGGCACAGCATCGGGCTGGCCCAGCTGCTGCTCTTCGCCCAGCAGATCTGCGAGGGCATGGCCTATCT
GCACGCGCAGCACTACATCCACCGAGACCTAGCCGCGCGCAACGTGCTGCTGGACAACGACAGGCTGGTC
AAGATCGGGGACTTTGGCCTAGCCAAGGCCGTGCCCGAAGGCCACGAGTACTACCGCGTGCGCGAGGATG
GGGACAGCCCCGTGTTCTGGTATGCCCCAGAGTGCCTGAAGGAGTATAAGTTCTACTATGCGTCAGATGT
CTGGTCCTTCGGGGTGACCCTGTATGAGCTGCTGACGCACTGTGACTCCAGCCAGAGCCCCCCCACGAAA
TTCCTTGAGCTCATAGGCATTGCTCAGGGTCAGATGACAGTTCTGAGACTCACTGAGTTGCTGGAACGAG
GGGAGAGGCTGCCACGGCCCGACAAATGTCCCTGTGAGGTCTATCATCTCATGAAGAACTGCTGGGAGAC
AGAGGCGTCCTTTCGCCCAACCTTCGAGAACCTCATACCCATTCTGAAGACAGTCCATGAGAAGTACCAA
GGCCAGGCCCCTTCAGTGTTCAGCGTGTGCCCCCGGGAGGGCCCACCAGGCCCATACACCGACATCGAGA
TGAACCGGCTGGGCAAGTAAAGATCTAAGGTACCAATCTAGAGGGCCCTATTCTATAGTGTCACCTAAAT
GCTAGAGCTCGCTGATCAGCCTCGACTGTGCCTTCTAGTTGCCAGCCATCTGTTGTTTGCCCCTCCCCCG
TGCCTTCCTTGACCCTGGAAGGTGCCACTCCCACTGTCCTTTCCTAATAAAATGAGGAAATTGCATCGCA
TTGTCTGAGTAGGTGTCATTCTATTCTGGGGGGTGGGGTGGGGCAGGACAGCAAGGGGGAGGATTGGGAA
GACAATAGCAGGCATGCTGGGGATGCGGTGGGCTCTATGGCTTCTGAGGCGGAAAGAACCAGCTGGGGCT
CGAGGGGGGATCCCC
[124 nt withheld, positions 4356-4479]
C
[91 nt withheld, positions 4481-4571]
A
[49 nt withheld, positions 4573-4621]
CCTTTGACGTTGGAGTCCACGTTCTTT
[37 nt withheld, positions 4649-4685]
ACCCTATCTCGGTCTATTCTTTTGATTTATAAGGGATTTTGCCGATTTCGGCCTATTGGTTAAAAAATGA
GCTGATTTAACAAAAATTTAACGCGAATTTTAACAAAATATTAACGCTTACAATTTAAATATTTGCTTAT
ACAATCT
[37 nt withheld, positions 4833-4869]
GGGTACCGAGCTCGAATTCTGTGGAATGTGTGTCAGTTAGGGTGTGGAAAGTCCCCAGGCTCCCCAGCAG
GCAGAAGTATGCAAAGCATGCATCTCAATTAGTCAGCAACCAGGTGTGGAAAGTCCCCAGGCTCCCCAGC
AGGCAGAAGTATGCAAAGCATGCATCTCAATTAGTCAGCAACCATAGTCCCGCCCCTAACTCCGCCCATC
CCGCCCCTAACTCCGCCCAGTTCCGCCCATTCTCCGCCCCATGGCTGACTAATTTTTTTTATTTATGCAG
AGGCCGAGGCCGCCTCGGCCTCTGAGCTATTCCAGAAGTAGTGAGGAGGCTTTTTTGGAGGCCTAGGCTT
TTGCAAAAAGCTCCCGGGAGCTTGGATATCCATTTTCGGATCTGATCAAGAGACAGGATGAGGATCGTTT
CGCATGATTGAACAAGATGGATTGCACGCAGGTTCTCCGGCCGCTTGGGTGGAGAGGCTATTCGGCTATG
ACTGGGCACAACAGACAATCGGCTGCTCTGATGCCGCCGTGTTCCGGCTGTCAGCGCAGGGGCGCCCGGT
TCTTTTTGTCAAGACCGACCTGTCCGGTGCCCTGAATGAACTGCAGGACGAGGCAGCGCGGCTATCGTGG
CTGGCCACGACGGGCGTTCCTTGCGCAGCTGTGCTCGACGTTGTCACTGAAGCGGGAAGGGACTGGCTGC
TATTGGGCGAAGTGCCGGGGCAGGATCTCCTGTCATCTCACCTTGCTCCTGCCGAGAAAGTATCCATCAT
GGCTGATGCAATGCGGCGGCTGCATACGCTTGATCCGGCTACCTGCCCATTCGACCACCAAGCGAAACAT
CGCATCGAGCGAGCACGTACTCGGATGGAAGCCGGTCTTGTCGATCAGGATGATCTGGACGAAGAGCATC
AGGGGCTCGCGCCAGCCGAACTGTTCGCCAGGCTCAAGGCGCGCATGCCCGACGGCGAGGATCTCGTCGT
GACCCATGGCGATGCCTGCTTGCCGAATATCATGGTGGAAAATGGCCGCTTTTCTGGATTCATCGACTGT
GGCCGGCTGGGTGTGGCGGACCGCTATCAGGACATAGCGTTGGCTACCCGTGATATTGCTGAAGAGCTTG
GCGGCGAATGGGCTGACCGCTTCCTCGTGCTTTACGGTATCGCCGCTCCCGATTCGCAGCGCATCGCCTT
CTATCGCCTTCTTGACGAGTTCTTCTGAGCGGGACTCTGGGGTTCGAAATGACCGACCAAGCGACGCCCA
ACCTGCCATCACGAGATTTCGATTCCACCGCCGCCTTCTATGAAAGGTTGGGCTTCGGAATCGTTTTCCG
GGACGCCGGCTGGATGATCCTCCAGCGCGGGGATCTCATGCTGGAGTTCTTCGCCCACCCCAACTTGTTT
ATTGCAGCTTATAATGGTTACAAATAAAGCAATAGCATCACAAATTTCACAAATAAAGCATTTTTTTCAC
TGCATTCTAGTTGTGGTTTGTCCAAACTCATCAATGTATCTTATCATGTCTGGATCCGTCGACCTCGAGA
GCTTGGCGTAATCATGGTCATAGCTGTTTCCTGTGTGAAATTGTTATCCGCTCACAATTCCACACAACAT
ACGAGCCGGAAGCATAAAGTGTAAAGCCTGGGGTGCCTAATGAGTGAGCTAACTCACATTAATTGCGTTG
CGCTCACTGCCCGCTTTCCAGTCGGGAAACCTGTCGTGCCAGCTGCATTAATGAATCGGCCAACGCGCGG
GGAGAGGCGGTTTGCGTATTGGGCGCTCTTCCGCTTCCTCGCTCACTGACTCGCTGCGCTCGGTCGTTCG
GCTGCGGCGAGCGGTATCAGCTCACTCAAAGGCGGTAATACGGTTATCCACAGAATCAGGGGATAACGCA
GGAAAGAACATGTGAGCAAAAGGCCAGCAAAAGGCCAGGAACCGTAAAAAGGCCGCGTTGCTGGCGTTTT
TCCATAGGCTCCGCCCCCCTGACGAGCATCACAAAAATCGACGCTCAAGTCAGAGGTGGCGAAACCCGAC
AGGACTATAAAGATACCAGGCGTTTCCCCCTGGAAGCTCCCTCGTGCGCTCTCCTGTTCCGACCCTGCCG
CTTACCGGATACCTGTCCGCCTTTCTCCCTTCGGGAAGCGTGGCGCTTTCTCATAGCTCACGCTGTAGGT
ATCTCAGTTCGGTGTAGGTCGTTCGCTCCAAGCTGGGCTGTGTGCACGAACCCCCCGTTCAGCCCGACCG
CTGCGCCTTATCCGGTAACTATCGTCTTGAGTCCAACCCGGTAAGACACGACTTATCGCCACTGGCAGCA
GCCACTGGTAACAGGATTAGCAGAGCGAGGTATGTAGGCGGTGCTACAGAGTTCTTGAAGTGGTGGCCTA
ACTACGGCTACACTAGAAGAACAGTATTTGGTATCTGCGCTCTGCTGAAGCCAGTTACCTTCGGAAAAAG
AGTTGGTAGCTCTTGATCCGGCAAACAAACCACCGCTGGTAGCGGTGGTTTTTTTGTTTGCAAGCAGCAG
ATTACGCGCAGAAAAAAAGGATCTCAAGAAGATCCTTTGATCTTTTCTACGGGGTCTGACGCTCAGTGGA
ACGAAAACTCACGTTAAGGGATTTTGGTCATGAGATTATCAAAAAGGATCTTCACCTAGATCCTTTTAAA
TTAAAAATGAAGTTTTAAATCAATCTAAAGTATATATGAGTAAACTTGGTCTGACAGTTACCAATGCTTA
ATCAGTGAGGCACCTATCTCAGCGATCTGTCTATTTCGTTCATCCATAGTTGCCTGACTCCCCGTCGTGT
AGATAACTACGATACGGGAGGGCTTACCATCTGGCCCCAGTGCTGCAATGATACCGCGAGACCCACGCTC
ACCGGCTCCAGATTTATCAGCAATAAACCAGCCAGCCGGAAGGGCCGAGCGCAGAAGTGGTCCTGCAACT
TTATCCGCCTCCATCCAGTCTATTAATTGTTGCCGGGAAGCTAGAGTAAGTAGTTCGCCAGTTAATAGTT
TGCGCAACGTTGTTGCCATTGCTACAGGCATCGTGGTGTCACGCTCGTCGTTTGGTATGGCTTCATTCAG
CTCCGGTTCCCAACGATCAAGGCGAGTTACATGATCCCCCATGTTGTGCAAAAAAGCGGTTAGCTCCTTC
GGTCCTCCGATCGTTGTCAGAAGTAAGTTGGCCGCAGTGTTATCACTCATGGTTATGGCAGCACTGCATA
ATTCTCTTACTGTCATGCCATCCGTAAGATGCTTTTCTGTGACTGGTGAGTACTCAACCAAGTCATTCTG
AGAATAGTGTATGCGGCGACCGAGTTGCTCTTGCCCGGCGTCAATACGGGATAATACCGCGCCACATAGC
AGAACTTTAAAAGTGCTCATCATTGGAAAACGTTCTTCGGGGCGAAAACTCTCAAGGATCTTACCGCTGT
TGAGATCCAGTTCGATGTAACCCACTCGTGCACCCAACTGATCTTCAGCATCTTTTACTTTCACCAGCGT
TTCTGGGTGAGCAAAAACAGGAAGGCAAAATGCCGCAAAAAAGGGAATAAGGGCGACACGGAAATGTTGA
ATACTCATACTCTTCCTTTTTCAATATTATTGAAGCATTTATCAGGGTTATTGTCTCATGAGCGGATACA
TATTTGAATGTATTTAGAAAAATAAACAAATAGGGGTTCCGCGCACATTTCCCCGAAAAGTGCCACCTGA
CGTCGACGGATCGGGAGATCTCCCGATCCCCTATGGTGCACTCTCAGTACAATCTGCTCTGATGCCGCAT
AGTTAAGCCAGTATCTGCTCCCTGCTTGTGTGTTGGAGGTCGCTGAGTAGTGCGCGAGCAAAATTTAAGC
TACAACAAGGCAAGGCTTGACCGACAATTGCATGAAGAATCTGCTTAGGGTTAGGCGTTTTGCGCTGCTT
CGCGATGTACGGGCCAGATATACGCGTTGACATTGATTATTGACTAGTTATTAATAGTAATCAATTACGG
GGTCATTAGTTCATAGCCCATATATGGAGTTCCGCGTTACATAACTTACGGTAAATGGCCCGCCTGGCTG
ACCGCCCAACGACCCCCGCCCATTGACGTCAATAATGACGTATGTTCCCATAGTAACGCCAATAGGGACT
TTCCATTGACGTCAATGGGTGGAGTATTTACGGTAAACTGCCCACTTGGCAGTACATCAAGTGTATCATA
TGCCAAGTACGCCCCCTATTGACGTCAATGACGGTAAATGGCCCGCCTGGCATTATGCCCAGTACATGAC
CTTATGGGACTTTCCTACTTGGCAGTACATCTACGTATTAGTCATCGCTATTACCATGGTGATGCGGTTT
TGGCAGTACATCAATGGGCGTGGATAGCGGTTTGACTCACGGGGATTTCCAAGTCTCCACCCCATTGACG
TCAATGGGAGTTTGTTTTGGCACCAAAATCAACGGGACTTTCCAAAATGTCGTAACAACTCCGCCCCATT
GACGCAAATGGGCGGTAGGCGTGTACGGTGGGAGGTCTATATAAGCAGAGCTCTCTGGCTAACTAGAGAA
CCCACTGCTTACTGGCTTATCGA
